>Addgene plasmid #158119 | pSpCas9_mouse_Adar2_ccB | addgene full sequence | sequence record 309417 | Addgene NGS Result
GAGGGCCTATTTCCCATGATTCCTTCATATTTGCATATACGATACAAGGCTGTTAGAGAGATAATTGGAA
TTAATTTGACTGTAAACACAAAGATATTAGTACAAAATACGTGACGTAGAAAGTAATAATTTCTTGGGTA
GTTTGCAGTTTTAAAATTATGTTTTAAAATGGACTATCATATGCTTACCGTAACTTGAAAGTATTTCGAT
TTCTTGGCTTTATATATCTTGTGGAAAGGACGAAACACCGACATGACGAAGCTCTTGGCGGTTTTAGAGC
TAGAAATAGCAAGTTAAAATAAGGCTAGTCCGTTATCAACTTGAAAAAGTGGCACCGAGTCGGTGCTTTT
TTGTTTTAGAGCTAGAAATAGCAAGTTAAAATAAGGCTAGTCCGTTTTTAGCGCGTGCGCCAATTCTGCA
GACAAATGGCTCTAGAGGTACCCGTTACATAACTTACGGTAAATGGCCCGCCTGGCTGACCGCCCAACGA
CCCCCGCCCATTGACGTCAATAGTAACGCCAATAGGGACTTTCCATTGACGTCAATGGGTGGAGTATTTA
CGGTAAACTGCCCACTTGGCAGTACATCAAGTGTATCATATGCCAAGTACGCCCCCTATTGACGTCAATG
ACGGTAAATGGCCCGCCTGGCATTGTGCCCAGTACATGACCTTATGGGACTTTCCTACTTGGCAGTACAT
CTACGTATTAGTCATCGCTATTACCATGGTCGAGGTGAGCCCCACGTTCTGCTTCACTCTCCCCATCTCC
CCCCCCTCCCCACCCCCAATTTTGTATTTATTTATTTTTTAATTATTTTGTGCAGCGATGGGGGCGGGGG
GGGGGGGGGGGSGCGCGCCGGGGGGGGGGGGGGGGGGGGGGGGGSGGGGSGGGGSGAGGCGGAGAGGTGC
GGCGGCAGCCAATCAGAGCGGCGCGCTCCGAAAGTTTCCTTTTATGGCGAGGCGGCGGCGGCGGCGGCCC
TATAAAAAGCGAAGCGCGCGGCGGGCGGGAGTCGCTGCGCGCTGCCTTCGCCCCGTGCCCCGCTCCGCCG
CCGCCTCGCGCCGCCCGCCCCGGCTCTGACTGACCGCGTTACTCCCACAGGTGAGCGGGCGGGACGGCCC
TTCTCCTCCGGGCTGTAATTAGCTGAGCAAGAGGTAAGGGTTTAAGGGATGGTTGGTTGGTGGGGTATTA
ATGTTTAATTACCTGGAGCACCTGCCTGAAATCACTTTTTTTCAGGTTGGACCGGTGCCACCATGGACTA
TAAGGACCACGACGGAGACTACAAGGATCATGATATTGATTACAAAGACGATGACGATAAGATGGCCCCA
AAGAAGAAGCGGAAGGTCGGTATCCACGGAGTCCCAGCAGCCGACAAGAAGTACAGCATCGGCCTGGACA
TCGGCACCAACTCTGTGGGCTGGGCCGTGATCACCGACGAGTACAAGGTGCCCAGCAAGAAATTCAAGGT
GCTGGGCAACACCGACCGGCACAGCATCAAGAAGAACCTGATCGGAGCCCTGCTGTTCGACAGCGGCGAA
ACAGCCGAGGCCACCCGGCTGAAGAGAACCGCCAGAAGAAGATACACCAGACGGAAGAACCGGATCTGCT
ATCTGCAAGAGATCTTCAGCAACGAGATGGCCAAGGTGGACGACAGCTTCTTCCACAGACTGGAAGAGTC
CTTCCTGGTGGAAGAGGATAAGAAGCACGAGCGGCACCCCATCTTCGGCAACATCGTGGACGAGGTGGCC
TACCACGAGAAGTACCCCACCATCTACCACCTGAGAAAGAAACTGGTGGACAGCACCGACAAGGCCGACC
TGCGGCTGATCTATCTGGCCCTGGCCCACATGATCAAGTTCCGGGGCCACTTCCTGATCGAGGGCGACCT
GAACCCCGACAACAGCGACGTGGACAAGCTGTTCATCCAGCTGGTGCAGACCTACAACCAGCTGTTCGAG
GAAAACCCCATCAACGCCAGCGGCGTGGACGCCAAGGCCATCCTGTCTGCCAGACTGAGCAAGAGCAGAC
GGCTGGAAAATCTGATCGCCCAGCTGCCCGGCGAGAAGAAGAATGGCCTGTTCGGAAACCTGATTGCCCT
GAGCCTGGGCCTGACCCCCAACTTCAAGAGCAACTTCGACCTGGCCGAGGATGCCAAACTGCAGCTGAGC
AAGGACACCTACGACGACGACCTGGACAACCTGCTGGCCCAGATCGGCGACCAGTACGCCGACCTGTTTC
TGGCCGCCAAGAACCTGTCCGACGCCATCCTGCTGAGCGACATCCTGAGAGTGAACACCGAGATCACCAA
GGCCCCCCTGAGCGCCTCTATGATCAAGAGATACGACGAGCACCACCAGGACCTGACCCTGCTGAAAGCT
CTCGTGCGGCAGCAGCTGCCTGAGAAGTACAAAGAGATTTTCTTCGACCAGAGCAAGAACGGCTACGCCG
GCTACATTGACGGCGGAGCCAGCCAGGAAGAGTTCTACAAGTTCATCAAGCCCATCCTGGAAAAGATGGA
CGGCACCGAGGAACTGCTCGTGAAGCTGAACAGAGAGGACCTGCTGCGGAAGCAGCGGACCTTCGACAAC
GGCAGCATCCCCCACCAGATCCACCTGGGAGAGCTGCACGCCATTCTGCGGCGGCAGGAAGATTTTTACC
CATTCCTGAAGGACAACCGGGAAAAGATCGAGAAGATCCTGACCTTCCGCATCCCCTACTACGTGGGCCC
TCTGGCCAGGGGAAACAGCAGATTCGCCTGGATGACCAGAAAGAGCGAGGAAACCATCACCCCCTGGAAC
TTCGAGGAAGTGGTGGACAAGGGCGCTTCCGCCCAGAGCTTCATCGAGCGGATGACCAACTTCGATAAGA
ACCTGCCCAACGAGAAGGTGCTGCCCAAGCACAGCCTGCTGTACGAGTACTTCACCGTGTATAACGAGCT
GACCAAAGTGAAATACGTGACCGAGGGAATGAGAAAGCCCGCCTTCCTGAGCGGCGAGCAGAAAAAGGCC
ATCGTGGACCTGCTGTTCAAGACCAACCGGAAAGTGACCGTGAAGCAGCTGAAAGAGGACTACTTCAAGA
AAATCGAGTGCTTCGACTCCGTGGAAATCTCCGGCGTGGAAGATCGGTTCAACGCCTCCCTGGGCACATA
CCACGATCTGCTGAAAATTATCAAGGACAAGGACTTCCTGGACAATGAGGAAAACGAGGACATTCTGGAA
GATATCGTGCTGACCCTGACACTGTTTGAGGACAGAGAGATGATCGAGGAACGGCTGAAAACCTATGCCC
ACCTGTTCGACGACAAAGTGATGAAGCAGCTGAAGCGGCGGAGATACACCGGCTGGGGCAGGCTGAGCCG
GAAGCTGATCAACGGCATCCGGGACAAGCAGTCCGGCAAGACAATCCTGGATTTCCTGAAGTCCGACGGC
TTCGCCAACAGAAACTTCATGCAGCTGATCCACGACGACAGCCTGACCTTTAAAGAGGACATCCAGAAAG
CCCAGGTGTCCGGCCAGGGCGATAGCCTGCACGAGCACATTGCCAATCTGGCCGGCAGCCCCGCCATTAA
GAAGGGCATCCTGCAGACAGTGAAGGTGGTGGACGAGCTCGTGAAAGTGATGGGCCGGCACAAGCCCGAG
AACATCGTGATCGAAATGGCCAGAGAGAACCAGACCACCCAGAAGGGACAGAAGAACAGCCGCGAGAGAA
TGAAGCGGATCGAAGAGGGCATCAAAGAGCTGGGCAGCCAGATCCTGAAAGAACACCCCGTGGAAAACAC
CCAGCTGCAGAACGAGAAGCTGTACCTGTACTACCTGCAGAATGGGCGGGATATGTACGTGGACCAGGAA
CTGGACATCAACCGGCTGTCCGACTACGATGTGGACCATATCGTGCCTCAGAGCTTTCTGAAGGACGACT
CCATCGACAACAAGGTGCTGACCAGAAGCGACAAGAACCGGGGCAAGAGCGACAACGTGCCCTCCGAAGA
GGTCGTGAAGAAGATGAAGAACTACTGGCGGCAGCTGCTGAACGCCAAGCTGATTACCCAGAGAAAGTTC
GACAATCTGACCAAGGCCGAGAGAGGCGGCCTGAGCGAACTGGATAAGGCCGGCTTCATCAAGAGACAGC
TGGTGGAAACCCGGCAGATCACAAAGCACGTGGCACAGATCCTGGACTCCCGGATGAACACTAAGTACGA
CGAGAATGACAAGCTGATCCGGGAAGTGAAAGTGATCACCCTGAAGTCCAAGCTGGTGTCCGATTTCCGG
AAGGATTTCCAGTTTTACAAAGTGCGCGAGATCAACAACTACCACCACGCCCACGACGCCTACCTGAACG
CCGTCGTGGGAACCGCCCTGATCAAAAAGTACCCTAAGCTGGAAAGCGAGTTCGTGTACGGCGACTACAA
GGTGTACGACGTGCGGAAGATGATCGCCAAGAGCGAGCAGGAAATCGGCAAGGCTACCGCCAAGTACTTC
TTCTACAGCAACATCATGAACTTTTTCAAGACCGAGATTACCCTGGCCAACGGCGAGATCCGGAAGCGGC
CTCTGATCGAGACAAACGGCGAAACCGGGGAGATCGTGTGGGATAAGGGCCGGGATTTTGCCACCGTGCG
GAAAGTGCTGAGCATGCCCCAAGTGAATATCGTGAAAAAGACCGAGGTGCAGACAGGCGGCTTCAGCAAA
GAGTCTATCCTGCCCAAGAGGAACAGCGATAAGCTGATCGCCAGAAAGAAGGACTGGGACCCTAAGAAGT
ACGGCGGCTTCGACAGCCCCACCGTGGCCTATTCTGTGCTGGTGGTGGCCAAAGTGGAAAAGGGCAAGTC
CAAGAAACTGAAGAGTGTGAAAGAGCTGCTGGGGATCACCATCATGGAAAGAAGCAGCTTCGAGAAGAAT
CCCATCGACTTTCTGGAAGCCAAGGGCTACAAAGAAGTGAAAAAGGACCTGATCATCAAGCTGCCTAAGT
ACTCCCTGTTCGAGCTGGAAAACGGCCGGAAGAGAATGCTGGCCTCTGCCGGCGAACTGCAGAAGGGAAA
CGAACTGGCCCTGCCCTCCAAATATGTGAACTTCCTGTACCTGGCCAGCCACTATGAGAAGCTGAAGGGC
TCCCCCGAGGATAATGAGCAGAAACAGCTGTTTGTGGAACAGCACAAGCACTACCTGGACGAGATCATCG
AGCAGATCAGCGAGTTCTCCAAGAGAGTGATCCTGGCCGACGCTAATCTGGACAAAGTGCTGTCCGCCTA
CAACAAGCACCGGGATAAGCCCATCAGAGAGCAGGCCGAGAATATCATCCACCTGTTTACCCTGACCAAT
CTGGGAGCCCCTGCCGCCTTCAAGTACTTTGACACCACCATCGACCGGAAGAGGTACACCAGCACCAAAG
AGGTGCTGGACGCCACCCTGATCCACCAGAGCATCACCGGCCTGTACGAGACACGGATCGACCTGTCTCA
GCTGGGAGGCGACAAAAGGCCGGCGGCCACGAAAAAGGCCGGCCAGGCAAAAAAGAAAAAGGAATTCGGC
AGTGGAGAGGGCAGAGGAAGTCTGCTAACATGCGGTGACGTCGAGGAGAATCCTGGCCCAATGACCGAGT
ACAAGCCCACGGTGCGCCTCGCCACCCGCGACGACGTCCCCAGGGCCGTACGCACCCTCGCCGCCGCGTT
CGCCGACTACCCCGCCACGCGCCACACCGTCGATCCGGACCGCCACATCGAGCGGGTCACCGAGCTGCAA
GAACTCTTCCTCACGCGCGTCGGGCTCGACATCGGCAAGGTGTGGGTCGCGGACGACGGCGCCGCGGTGG
CGGTCTGGACCACGCCGGAGAGCGTCGAAGCGGGGGCGGTGTTCGCCGAGATCGGCCCGCGCATGGCCGA
GTTGAGCGGTTCCCGGCTGGCCGCGCAGCAACAGATGGAAGGCCTCCTGGCGCCGCACCGGCCCAAGGAG
CCCGCGTGGTTCCTGGCCACCGTCGGCGTCTCGCCCGACCACCAGGGCAAGGGTCTGGGCAGCGCCGTCG
TGCTCCCCGGAGTGGAGGCGGCCGAGCGCGCCGGGGTGCCCGCCTTCCTGGAGACCTCCGCGCCCCACAA
CCTCCCCTTCTACGAGCGGCTCGGCTTCACCGTCACCGCCGACGTCGAGGTGCCCGAAGGACCGCGCACC
TGGTGCATGACCCGCAAGCCCGGTGCCTGAGAATTCTAACTAGAGCTCGCTGATCAGCCTCGACTGTGCC
TTCTAGTTGCCAGCCATCTGTTGTTTGCCCCTCCCCCGTGCCTTCCTTGACCCTGGAAGGTGCCACTCCC
ACTGTCCTTTCCTAATAAAATGAGGAAATTGCATCGCATTGTCTGAGTAGGTGTCATTCTATTCTGGGGG
GTGGGGTGGGGCAGGACAGCAAGGGGGAGGATTGGGAAGAGAATAGCAGGCATGCTGGGGAGCGGCCGCA
GGAACCCCTAGTGATGGAGTTGGCCACTCCCTCTCTGCGCGCTCGCTCGCTCACTGAGGCCGGGCGACCA
AAGGTCGCCCGACGCCCGGGCTTTGCCCGGGCGGCCTCAGTGAGCGAGCGAGCGCGCAGCTGCCTGCAGG
GGCGCCTGATGCGGTATTTTCTCCTTACGCATCTGTGCGGTATTTCACACCGCATA
[95 nt withheld, positions 6637-6731]
T
[46 nt withheld, positions 6733-6778]
C
[141 nt withheld, positions 6780-6920]
CCTTTGACGTTGGAGTCCACGTTCTTT
[37 nt withheld, positions 6948-6984]
ACTCTATCTCGGGCTATTCTTTTGATTTATAAGGGATTTTGCCGATTTCGGTCTATTGGTTAAAAAATGA
GCTGATTTAACAAAAATTTAACGCGAATTTTAACAAAATATTAACGTTTACAATTTTATGGTGCACTCTC
AGTACAATCTGCTCTGATGCCGCATAGTTAAGCCAGCCCCGACACCCGCCAACACCCGCTGACGCGCCCT
GACGGGCTTGTCTGCTCCCGGCATCCGCTTACAGACAAGCTGTGACCGTCTCCGGGAGCTGCATGTGTCA
GAGGTTTTCACCGTCATCACCGAAACGCGCGAGACGAAAGGGCCTCGTGATACGCCTATTTTTATAGGTT
AATGTCATGATAATAATGGTTTCTTAGACGTCAGGTGGCACTTTTCGGGGAAATGTGCGCGGAACCCCTA
TTTGTTTATTTTTCTAAATACATTCAAATATGTATCCGCTCATGAGACAATAACCCTGATAAATGCTTCA
ATAATATTGAAAAAGGAAGAGTATGAGTATTCAACATTTCCGTGTCGCCCTTATTCCCTTTTTTGCGGCA
TTTTGCCTTCCTGTTTTTGCTCACCCAGAAACGCTGGTGAAAGTAAAAGATGCTGAAGATCAGTTGGGTG
CACGAGTGGGTTACATCGAACTGGATCTCAACAGCGGTAAGATCCTTGAGAGTTTTCGCCCCGAAGAACG
TTTTCCAATGATGAGCACTTTTAAAGTTCTGCTATGTGGCGCGGTATTATCCCGTATTGACGCCGGGCAA
GAGCAACTCGGTCGCCGCATACACTATTCTCAGAATGACTTGGTTGAGTACTCACCAGTCACAGAAAAGC
ATCTTACGGATGGCATGACAGTAAGAGAATTATGCAGTGCTGCCATAACCATGAGTGATAACACTGCGGC
CAACTTACTTCTGACAACGATCGGAGGACCGAAGGAGCTAACCGCTTTTTTGCACAACATGGGGGATCAT
GTAACTCGCCTTGATCGTTGGGAACCGGAGCTGAATGAAGCCATACCAAACGACGAGCGTGACACCACGA
TGCCTGTAGCAATGGCAACAACGTTGCGCAAACTATTAACTGGCGAACTACTTACTCTAGCTTCCCGGCA
ACAATTAATAGACTGGATGGAGGCGGATAAAGTTGCAGGACCACTTCTGCGCTCGGCCCTTCCGGCTGGC
TGGTTTATTGCTGATAAATCTGGAGCCGGTGAGCGTGGAAGCCGCGGTATCATTGCAGCACTGGGGCCAG
ATGGTAAGCCCTCCCGTATCGTAGTTATCTACACGACGGGGAGTCAGGCAACTATGGATGAACGAAATAG
ACAGATCGCTGAGATAGGTGCCTCACTGATTAAGCATTGGTAACTGTCAGACCAAGTTTACTCATATATA
CTTTAGATTGATTTAAAACTTCATTTTTAATTTAAAAGGATCTAGGTGAAGATCCTTTTTGATAATCTCA
TGACCAAAATCCCTTAACGTGAGTTTTCGTTCCACTGAGCGTCAGACCCCGTAGAAAAGATCAAAGGATC
TTCTTGAGATCCTTTTTTTCTGCGCGTAATCTGCTGCTTGCAAACAAAAAAACCACCGCTACCAGCGGTG
GTTTGTTTGCCGGATCAAGAGCTACCAACTCTTTTTCCGAAGGTAACTGGCTTCAGCAGAGCGCAGATAC
CAAATACTGTTCTTCTAGTGTAGCCGTAGTTAGGCCACCACTTCAAGAACTCTGTAGCACCGCCTACATA
CCTCGCTCTGCTAATCCTGTTACCAGTGGCTGCTGCCAGTGGCGATAAGTCGTGTCTTACCGGGTTGGAC
TCAAGACGATAGTTACCGGATAAGGCGCAGCGGTCGGGCTGAACGGGGGGTTCGTGCACACAGCCCAGCT
TGGAGCGAACGACCTACACCGAACTGAGATACCTACAGCGTGAGCTATGAGAAAGCGCCACGCTTCCCGA
AGGGAGAAAGGCGGACAGGTATCCGGTAAGCGGCAGGGTCGGAACAGGAGAGCGCACGAGGGAGCTTCCA
GGGGGAAACGCCTGGTATCTTTATAGTCCTGTCGGGTTTCGCCACCTCTGACTTGAGCGTCGATTTTTGT
GATGCTCGTCAGGGGGGCGGAGCCTATGGAAAAACGCCAGCAACGCGGCCTTTTTACGGTTCCTGGCCTT
TTGCTGGCCTTTTGCTCACATGT
Features (pLannotate 1.2.2; 19 found; start..end, strand, type, name):
      1..241     +  promoter       U6 promoter: RNA polymerase III promoter for human U6 snRNA
    271..346     +  misc_RNA       gRNA scaffold: guide RNA scaffold for the Streptococcus pyogenes CRISPR/Cas9 system
    353..396     +  misc_RNA       gRNA scaffold (fragment): guide RNA scaffold for the Streptococcus pyogenes CRISPR/Cas9 system
    443..728     +  enhancer       CMV enhancer: human cytomegalovirus immediate early enhancer; contains an 18-bp deletion relative to the standard CMV enhancer
    730..1007    +  promoter       chicken β-actin promoter: No description available
   1008..1235    +  intron         hybrid intron: hybrid between chicken β-actin (CBA) and minute virus of mice (MMV) introns (Gray et al., 2011)
   1373..2974    +  CDS            Cas9(N): N-terminal portion of Streptococcus pyogenes Cas9 (Zetsche et al., 2015)
   2975..5473    +  CDS            Cas9(C): C-terminal portion of Streptococcus pyogenes Cas9 (Zetsche et al., 2015)
   5474..5521    +  CDS            nucleoplasmin NLS: bipartite nuclear localization signal from nucleoplasmin
   5591..6190    +  CDS            PuroR (fragment): puromycin N-acetyltransferase; pac from Streptomyces; confers resistance to puromycin
   6224..6335    +  polyA_signal   bGH poly(A) signal: bovine growth hormone polyadenylation signal
   6440..6580    +  repeat_region  AAV2 ITR: inverted terminal repeat of adeno-associated virus serotype 2 inverted
   6585..6636    -  misc_feature   bom (fragment): basis of mobility region from pBR322
   6655..7110    +  rep_origin     f1 ori (sequence partly withheld): f1 bacteriophage origin of replication; arrow indicates direction of (+) strand synthesis
   7111..7160    -  misc_feature   bom (fragment): basis of mobility region from pBR322
   7262..7297    -  CDS            rop (fragment): Rop protein, which maintains plasmids at low copy number; rop
   7392..7496    +  promoter       AmpR promoter: bla
   7497..8357    +  CDS            AmpR: β-lactamase; bla; confers resistance to ampicillin, carbenicillin, and related antibiotics
   8528..9116    +  rep_origin     ori: high-copy-number ColE1/pMB1/pBR322/pUC origin of replication
