[The description below was written by a language model from this plasmid's Addgene catalogue record and pLannotate feature annotations shown in this document.]
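Description:
pSpCas9_mouse_Adar2_ccB is an all-in-one CRISPR/Cas9 mammalian expression plasmid built on the pSpCas9(BB)-2A-Puro (PX459) backbone and carrying a single guide RNA directed against mouse Adar2 (official gene symbol Adarb1, also known as Red1), which encodes an RNA-editing adenosine deaminase. The sequenced plasmid is about 9.2 kb. It is propagated in E. coli through a high-copy ColE1/pUC-type origin with ampicillin selection (AmpR, β-lactamase, under its own promoter). An f1 phage origin is also present. The short bom and rop matches and a single AAV2 ITR annotated downstream of the expression cassette appear to be backbone remnants rather than functional modules, and one ITR alone does not make this an AAV packaging vector.

The payload consists of two transcription units. A human U6 RNA polymerase III promoter drives the guide, with the Adar2-targeting spacer cloned in the gap between the promoter and the Streptococcus pyogenes gRNA scaffold; a second partial scaffold fragment is annotated just downstream. A hybrid CBh-type promoter (CMV enhancer, chicken β-actin promoter and a hybrid intron) then drives S. pyogenes Cas9, which the annotation software splits into N- and C-terminal segments although they are contiguous. Cas9 is followed by a nucleoplasmin nuclear localization signal and a puromycin N-acetyltransferase gene. The backbone name indicates that the latter is linked through a 2A peptide, although that element is not itself annotated. A bGH polyadenylation signal terminates the unit. Transfected cells therefore co-express nuclease, guide and a puromycin marker that allows enrichment of transfected cells. The stated purpose is deletion of mouse ADAR2, and the associated study concerns RNA editing and ADAR2 in mesothelioma.
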