Addgene plasmid #158119: pSpCas9_mouse_Adar2_ccB
Purpose: deletion mADAR2
Depositing lab: Emanuela Felley-Bosco. Depositing organization: Zurich University Hospital. Publication: Heterogeneous RNA editing and influence of ADAR2 on mesothelioma chemoresistance and the tumor microenvironment. Hariharan A, Qi W, Rehrauer H, Wu L, Ronner M, Wipplinger M, Kresoja-Rakic J, Sun S, Oton-Gonzalez L, Sculco M, Serre-Beinier V, Meiller C, Blanquart C, Fonteneau JF, Vrugt B, Ruschoff JH, Opitz I, Jean D, de Perrot M, Felley-Bosco E. Mol Oncol. 2022 Dec;16(22):3949-3974. doi: 10.1002/1878-0261.13322. Epub 2022 Oct 31. PubMed 36221913.
Backbone
  Vector backbone: pSpCas9(BB)-2A-Puro PX459
  Backbone manufacturer: Addgene
  Backbone size w/o insert (bp): 9175
  Vector type: Mammalian Expression
  Selectable markers: Puromycin
Growth in bacteria
  Bacterial resistance: Ampicillin, 100 μg/mL
  Growth temperature: 37°C
  Growth strain: DH5alpha
  Copy number: Unknown
Gene/Insert
  Gene/Insert name: Adar2
  gRNA/shRNA sequence: CACC G ACATGACGAAGCTCTTGGCG
  Species: M. musculus (mouse)
  GenBank ID: 110532
  Entrez Gene: Adarb1 (a.k.a. 1700057H01Rik, Adar2, D10Bwg0447e, Red1)
Terms and licenses: Academic/Nonprofit Terms; Industry Terms: Not Available to Industry
Depositor comments: Please visit https://doi.org/10.1101/2022.07.12.499727 for bioRxiv preprint.
How to cite: pSpCas9_mouse_Adar2_ccB was a gift from Emanuela Felley-Bosco (Addgene plasmid # 158119 ; http://n2t.net/addgene:158119 ; RRID:Addgene_158119)
